>Addgene plasmid #201198 | pAAV-EF1_Cre | addgene full sequence | sequence record 401047 | Addgene NGS Result
CCTGCAGGCAGCTGCGCGCTCGCTCGCTCACTGAGGCCGCCCGGGCGTCGGGCGACCTTTGGTCGCCCGG
CCTCAGTGAGCGAGCGAGCGCGCAGAGAGGGAGTGGCCAACTCCATCACTAGGGGTTCCTGCGGCCCGTC
GACGTGAGGCTCCGGTGCCCGTCAGTGGGCAGAGCGCACATCGCCCACAGTCCCCGAGAAGTTGGGGGGA
GGGGTCGGCAATTGAACCGGTGCCTAGAGAAAGTGGCGCGGGGTAAACTGGGAAAGTGATGTCGTGTACT
GGCTCCGCCTTTTTCCCGAGGGTGGGGGAGAACCGTATATAAGTGCAGTAGTCGCCGTGAACGTTCTTTT
TCGCAACGGGTTTGCCGCCAGAACACAGGTAAGTGCCGTGTGTGGTTCCCGCGGGCCTGGCCTCTTTACG
GGTTATGGCCCTTGCGTGCCTTGAATTACTTCCACGCCCCTGGCTGCAGTACGTGATTCTTGATCCCGAG
CTTCGGGTTGGAAGTGGGTGGGAGAGTTCGAGGCCTTGCGCTTAAGGAGCCCCTTCGCCTCGTGCTTGAG
TTGAGGCCTGGCCTGGGCGCTGGGGCCGCCGCGTGCGAATCTGGTGGCACCTTCGCGCCTGTCTCGCTGC
TTTCGATAAGTCTCTAGCCATTTAAAATTTTTGATGACCTGCTGCGACGCTTTTTTTCTGGCAAGATAGT
CTTGTAAATGCGGGCCAAGATCTGCACACTGGTATTTCGGTTTTTGGGGCCGCGGGCGGCGACGGGGCCC
GTGCGTCCCAGCGCACATGTTCGGCGAGGCGGGGCCTGCGAGCGCGGCCACCGAGAATCGGACGGGGGTA
GTCTCAAGCTGGCCGGCCTGCTCTGGTGCCTGGCCTCGCGCCGCCGTGTATCGCCCCGCCCTGGGCGGCA
AGGCTGGCCCGGTCGGCACCAGTTGCGTGAGCGGAAAGATGGCCGCTTCCCGGCCCTGCTGCAGGGAGCT
CAAAATGGAGGACGCGGCGCTCGGGAGAGCGGGCGGGTGAGTCACCCACACAAAGGAAAAGGGCCTTTCC
GTCCTCAGCCGTCGCTTCATGTGACTCCACGGAGTACCGGGCGCCGTCCAGGCACCTCGATTAGTTCTCG
AGCTTTTGGAGTACGTCGTCTTTAGGTTGGGGGGAGGGGTTTTATGCGATGGAGTTTCCCCACACTGAGT
GGGTGGAGACTGAAGTTAGGCCAGCTTGGCACTTGATGTAATTCTCCTTGGAATTTGCCCTTTTTGAGTT
TGGATCTTGGTTCATTCTCAAGCCTCAGACAGTGGTTCAAAGTTTTTTTCTTCCATTTCAGGTGTCGTGA
AGAATTCGCTAGCGCCGCCACCATGCCCAAGAAGAAGAGGAAGGTGTCCAATTTACTGACCGTACACCAA
AATTTGCCTGCATTACCGGTCGATGCAACGAGTGATGAGGTTCGCAAGAACCTGATGGACATGTTCAGGG
ATCGCCAGGCGTTTTCTGAGCATACCTGGAAAATGCTTCTGTCCGTTTGCCGGTCGTGGGCGGCATGGTG
CAAGTTGAATAACCGGAAATGGTTTCCCGCAGAACCTGAAGATGTTCGCGATTATCTTCTATATCTTCAG
GCGCGCGGTCTGGCAGTAAAAACTATCCAGCAACATTTGGGCCAGCTAAACATGCTTCATCGTCGGTCCG
GGCTGCCACGACCAAGTGACAGCAATGCTGTTTCACTGGTTATGCGGCGGATCCGAAAAGAAAACGTTGA
TGCCGGTGAACGTGCAAAACAGGCTCTAGCGTTCGAACGCACTGATTTCGACCAGGTTCGTTCACTCATG
GAAAATAGCGATCGCTGCCAGGATATACGTAATCTGGCATTTCTGGGGATTGCTTATAACACCCTGTTAC
GTATAGCCGAAATTGCCAGGATCAGGGTTAAAGATATCTCACGTACTGACGGTGGGAGAATGTTAATCCA
TATTGGCAGAACGAAAACGCTGGTTAGCACCGCAGGTGTAGAGAAGGCACTTAGCCTGGGGGTAACTAAA
CTGGTCGAGCGATGGATTTCCGTCTCTGGTGTAGCTGATGATCCGAATAACTACCTGTTTTGCCGGGTCA
GAAAAAATGGTGTTGCCGCGCCATCTGCCACCAGCCAGCTATCAACTCGCGCCCTGGAAGGGATTTTTGA
AGCAACTCATCGATTGATTTACGGCGCTAAGGATGACTCTGGTCAGAGATACCTGGCCTGGTCTGGACAC
AGTGCCCGTGTCGGAGCCGCGCGAGATATGGCCCGCGCTGGAGTTTCAATACCGGAGATCATGCAAGCTG
GTGGCTGGACCAATGTAAATATTGTCATGAACTATATCCGTAACCTGGATAGTGAAACAGGGGCAATGGT
GCGCCTGCTGGAAGATGGCGATTAGGCGGCCGCGGATCAGTCGAGGGATCGAGCTTATCGATAATCAACC
TCTGGATTACAAAATTTGTGAAAGATTGACTGGTATTCTTAACTATGTTGCTCCTTTTACGCTATGTGGA
TACGCTGCTTTAATGCCTTTGTATCATGCTATTGCTTCCCGTATGGCTTTCATTTTCTCCTCCTTGTATA
AATCCTGGTTGCTGTCTCTTTATGAGGAGTTGTGGCCCGTTGTCAGGCAACGTGGCGTGGTGTGCACTGT
GTTTGCTGACGCAACCCCCACTGGTTGGGGCATTGCCACCACCTGTCAGCTCCTTTCCGGGACTTTCGCT
TTCCCCCTCCCTATTGCCACGGCGGAACTCATCGCCGCCTGCCTTGCCCGCTGCTGGACAGGGGCTCGGC
TGTTGGGCACTGACAATTCCGTGGTGTTGTCGGGGAAGCTGACGTCCTTTCCATGGCTGCTCGCCTGTGT
TGCCACCTGGATTCTGCGCGGGACGTCCTTCTGCTACGTCCCTTCGGCCCTCAATCCAGCGGACCTTCCT
TCCCGCGGCCTGCTGCCGGCTCTGCGGCCTCTTCCGCGTCTTCGCCTTCGCCCTCAGACGAGTCGGATCT
CCCTTTGGGCCGCCTCCCCGCATCACGGGTGGCATCCCTGTGACCCCTCCCCAGTGCCTCTCCTGGCCCT
GGAAGTTGCCACTCCAGTGCCCACCAGCCTTGTCCTAATAAAATTAAGTTGCATCATTTTGTCTGACTAG
GTGTCCTTCTATAATATTATGGGGTGGAGGGGGGTGGTATGGAGCAAGGGGCAAGTTGGGAAGACAACCT
GTAGGGCCTGCGGGGTCTATTGGGAACCAAGCTGGAGTGCAGTGGCACAATCTTGGCTCACTGCAATCTC
CGCCTCCTGGGTTCAAGCGATTCTCCTGCCTCAGCCTCCCGAGTTGTTGGGATTCCAGGCATGCATGACC
AGGCTCAGCTAATTTTTGTTTTTTTGGTAGAGACGGGGTTTCACCATATTGGCCAGGCTGGTCTCCAACT
CCTAATCTCAGGTGATCTACCCACCTTGGCCTCCCAAATTGCTGGGATTACAGGCGTGAACCACTGCTCC
CTTCCCTGTCCTTCTGATTTTGTAGGTAACCACGTGCGGACCGAGGGCCGCAGGAACCCCTAGTGATGGA
GTTGGCCACTCCCTCTCTGCGCGCTCGCTCGCTCACTGAGGCCGGGCGACCAAAGGTCGCCCGACGCCCG
GGCTTTGCCCGGGCGGCCTCAGTGAGCGAGCGAGCGCGCAGCTGCCTGCAGGGGCGCCTGATGCGGTATT
TTCTCCTTACGCATCTGTGCGGTATTTCACACCGCATA
[95 nt withheld, positions 3749-3843]
T
[46 nt withheld, positions 3845-3890]
C
[141 nt withheld, positions 3892-4032]
CCTTTGACGTTGGAGTCCACGTTCTTT
[37 nt withheld, positions 4060-4096]
ACTCTATCTCGGGCTATTCTTTTGATTTATAAGGGATTTTGCCGATTTCGGTCTATTGGTTAAAAAATGA
GCTGATTTAACAAAAATTTAACGCGAATTTTAACAAAATATTAACGTTTACAATTTTATGGTGCACTCTC
AGTACAATCTGCTCTGATGCCGCATAGTTAAGCCAGCCCCGACACCCGCCAACACCCGCTGACGCGCCCT
GACGGGCTTGTCTGCTCCCGGCATCCGCTTACAGACAAGCTGTGACCGTCTCCGGGAGCTGCATGTGTCA
GAGGTTTTCACCGTCATCACCGAAACGCGCGAGACGAAAGGGCCTCGTGATACGCCTATTTTTATAGGTT
AATGTCATGATAATAATGGTTTCTTAGACGTCAGGTGGCACTTTTCGGGGAAATGTGCGCGGAACCCCTA
TTTGTTTATTTTTCTAAATACATTCAAATATGTATCCGCTCATGAGACAATAACCCTGATAAATGCTTCA
ATAATATTGAAAAAGGAAGAGTATGAGTATTCAACATTTCCGTGTCGCCCTTATTCCCTTTTTTGCGGCA
TTTTGCCTTCCTGTTTTTGCTCACCCAGAAACGCTGGTGAAAGTAAAAGATGCTGAAGATCAGTTGGGTG
CACGAGTGGGTTACATCGAACTGGATCTCAACAGCGGTAAGATCCTTGAGAGTTTTCGCCCCGAAGAACG
TTTTCCAATGATGAGCACTTTTAAAGTTCTGCTATGTGGCGCGGTATTATCCCGTATTGACGCCGGGCAA
GAGCAACTCGGTCGCCGCATACACTATTCTCAGAATGACTTGGTTGAGTACTCACCAGTCACAGAAAAGC
ATCTTACGGATGGCATGACAGTAAGAGAATTATGCAGTGCTGCCATAACCATGAGTGATAACACTGCGGC
CAACTTACTTCTGACAACGATCGGAGGACCGAAGGAGCTAACCGCTTTTTTGCACAACATGGGGGATCAT
GTAACTCGCCTTGATCGTTGGGAACCGGAGCTGAATGAAGCCATACCAAACGACGAGCGTGACACCACGA
TGCCTGTAGCAATGGCAACAACGTTGCGCAAACTATTAACTGGCGAACTACTTACTCTAGCTTCCCGGCA
ACAATTAATAGACTGGATGGAGGCGGATAAAGTTGCAGGACCACTTCTGCGCTCGGCCCTTCCGGCTGGC
TGGTTTATTGCTGATAAATCTGGAGCCGGTGAGCGTGGGTCTCGCGGTATCATTGCAGCACTGGGGCCAG
ATGGTAAGCCCTCCCGTATCGTAGTTATCTACACGACGGGGAGTCAGGCAACTATGGATGAACGAAATAG
ACAGATCGCTGAGATAGGTGCCTCACTGATTAAGCATTGGTAACTGTCAGACCAAGTTTACTCATATATA
CTTTAGATTGATTTAAAACTTCATTTTTAATTTAAAAGGATCTAGGTGAAGATCCTTTTTGATAATCTCA
TGACCAAAATCCCTTAACGTGAGTTTTCGTTCCACTGAGCGTCAGACCCCGTAGAAAAGATCAAAGGATC
TTCTTGAGATCCTTTTTTTCTGCGCGTAATCTGCTGCTTGCAAACAAAAAAACCACCGCTACCAGCGGTG
GTTTGTTTGCCGGATCAAGAGCTACCAACTCTTTTTCCGAAGGTAACTGGCTTCAGCAGAGCGCAGATAC
CAAATACTGTTCTTCTAGTGTAGCCGTAGTTAGGCCACCACTTCAAGAACTCTGTAGCACCGCCTACATA
CCTCGCTCTGCTAATCCTGTTACCAGTGGCTGCTGCCAGTGGCGATAAGTCGTGTCTTACCGGGTTGGAC
TCAAGACGATAGTTACCGGATAAGGCGCAGCGGTCGGGCTGAACGGGGGGTTCGTGCACACAGCCCAGCT
TGGAGCGAACGACCTACACCGAACTGAGATACCTACAGCGTGAGCTATGAGAAAGCGCCACGCTTCCCGA
AGGGAGAAAGGCGGACAGGTATCCGGTAAGCGGCAGGGTCGGAACAGGAGAGCGCACGAGGGAGCTTCCA
GGGGGAAACGCCTGGTATCTTTATAGTCCTGTCGGGTTTCGCCACCTCTGACTTGAGCGTCGATTTTTGT
GATGCTCGTCAGGGGGGCGGAGCCTATGGAAAAACGCCAGCAACGCGGCCTTTTTACGGTTCCTGGCCTT
TTGCTGGCCTTTTGCTCACATGT
Features (pLannotate 1.2.2; 15 found; start..end, strand, type, name):
     12..39      +  repeat_region  AAV2 ITR (fragment): inverted terminal repeat of adeno-associated virus serotype 2 inverted
     68..95      +  repeat_region  AAV2 ITR (fragment): inverted terminal repeat of adeno-associated virus serotype 2 inverted
    167..378     +  promoter       EF-1α core promoter: core promoter for human elongation factor EF-1α
    379..1321    +  intron         EF-1α intron A: intron upstream of the start codon of human EF-1α
   1375..2405    +  CDS            Cre (fragment): site-specific recombinase Cre is a site-specific recombinase from bacteriophage P1. Recombination occurs at loxP sequences.
   2443..3031    +  misc_feature   WPRE: woodchuck hepatitis virus posttranscriptional regulatory element
   3037..3513    +  polyA_signal   hGH poly(A) signal: human growth hormone polyadenylation signal
   3552..3692    +  repeat_region  AAV2 ITR: inverted terminal repeat of adeno-associated virus serotype 2 inverted
   3697..3748    -  misc_feature   bom (fragment): basis of mobility region from pBR322
   3767..4222    +  rep_origin     f1 ori (sequence partly withheld): f1 bacteriophage origin of replication; arrow indicates direction of (+) strand synthesis
   4223..4272    -  misc_feature   bom (fragment): basis of mobility region from pBR322
   4374..4409    -  CDS            rop (fragment): Rop protein, which maintains plasmids at low copy number; rop
   4504..4608    +  promoter       AmpR promoter: bla
   4609..5469    +  CDS            AmpR: β-lactamase; bla; confers resistance to ampicillin, carbenicillin, and related antibiotics
   5640..6228    +  rep_origin     ori: high-copy-number ColE1/pMB1/pBR322/pUC origin of replication
