[The description below was written by a language model from this plasmid's Addgene catalogue record and pLannotate feature annotations shown in this document.]
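Description:
pAAV-EF1_Cre is an adeno-associated virus transfer plasmid for constitutive expression of Cre recombinase in mammalian cells. It was built from the pAAV-TRE-flex-Clover backbone by replacing the TRE-flex-Clover cassette with an EF1alpha-Cre unit while keeping the WPRE. In bacteria it is maintained as a high-copy plasmid through a ColE1/pUC-type origin and selected with ampicillin via the β-lactamase gene. An f1 phage origin and small remnants of pBR322 bom and rop sequences are also present in the backbone.

The expression cassette lies between AAV2 inverted terminal repeats, which are the cis elements needed for replication and packaging of the intervening DNA into AAV particles. In the sequenced record the right-hand ITR is annotated in full, whereas the left one is detected only as two short fragments. This may reflect the difficulty of sequencing these structured repeats or a partial deletion; the record does not settle which. Transcription is driven by the human EF-1α promoter. The catalogue lists this as a short promoter insert, but the feature table annotates both the core promoter and the adjoining EF-1α intron A, which typically boosts expression. Downstream is the coding sequence for Cre, described as a nuclear-targeted version. It is followed by the WPRE, which enhances transcript stability and expression, and by the human growth hormone polyadenylation signal.

Once packaged, the vector delivers Cre broadly to transduced cells, where it recombines loxP-flanked or flex-type inverted cassettes supplied by companion vectors or transgenes. The associated publication concerns the mapping of prefrontal cortex circuits in the marmoset brain, which is consistent with use as the recombinase component of Cre-dependent neuronal labelling schemes.
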