Addgene plasmid #201198: pAAV-EF1_Cre
Purpose: AAV vector for cre expression under EF1 promoter
Depositing lab: Tetsuo Yamamori. Depositing organization: RIKEN Center for Brain Science. Publication: Local and long-distance organization of prefrontal cortex circuits in the marmoset brain. Watakabe A, Skibbe H, Nakae K, Abe H, Ichinohe N, Rachmadi MF, Wang J, Takaji M, Mizukami H, Woodward A, Gong R, Hata J, Van Essen DC, Okano H, Ishii S, Yamamori T. Neuron. 2023 May 9:S0896-6273(23)00338-0. doi: 10.1016/j.neuron.2023.04.028. PubMed 37196659.
Backbone
  Vector backbone: pAAV-TRE-flex-Clover
  Backbone manufacturer: addgene Plasmid #135177
  Modifications to backbone: Replacement of TRE-flex-clover insert with EF1alpha-cre (WPRE is retained)
  Vector type: Mammalian Expression, Bacterial Expression, AAV
Growth in bacteria
  Bacterial resistance: Ampicillin, 100 μg/mL
  Growth temperature: 37°C
  Growth strain: NEB Stable
  Copy number: High Copy
Gene/Insert 1
  Gene/Insert name: cre
  Insert size (bp): 1053
  Mutation: nuclear targeting cre
  Promoter: hEF1alpha promoter
  Cloning method: Unknown
  Sequencing primers: 5′ CTGAAGTTAGGCCAGCTTGG; 3′ GGCATTAAAGCAGCGTATCC
Gene/Insert 2
  Gene/Insert name: EF1alpha promoter
  Species: H. sapiens (human)
  Insert size (bp): 376
  Promoter: N/A
  Cloning method: Unknown
  Sequencing primers: 5′ N/A; 3′ N/A
Terms and licenses: Academic/Nonprofit Terms; Industry Terms: Not Available to Industry
Depositor comments: Please visit https://doi.org/10.1101/2021.12.26.474213 for bioRxiv preprint.
How to cite: pAAV-EF1_Cre was a gift from Tetsuo Yamamori (Addgene plasmid # 201198 ; http://n2t.net/addgene:201198 ; RRID:Addgene_201198)
